Addgene plasmid #41826: pAAH2
Purpose: (Empty Backbone) Used as a PCR template for tagging yeast proteins with the DHFR tag by homologous recombination and selection for hygromycin resistance.
Depositing lab: Melissa Moore. Depositing organization: University of Massachusetts, Worcester. Publication: Ordered and dynamic assembly of single spliceosomes. Hoskins AA, Friedman LJ, Gallagher SS, Crawford DJ, Anderson EG, Wombacher R, Ramirez N, Cornish VW, Gelles J, Moore MJ. Science. 2011 Mar 11;331(6022):1289-95. 10.1126/science.1198830 PubMed 21393538.
Backbone
  Vector backbone: pAED4
  Backbone manufacturer: Paul Matsudaira lab
  Backbone size (bp): 3322
  Modifications to backbone: Contains the gene for the E. coli dihydrofolate reductase (DHFR) and the hygromycin resistance cassette from pAG32 Made by Quikchange from pAAH1 to insert a stop codon prior to the histag
  Vector type: Bacterial Expression, Yeast Expression ; PCR template
  Promoter: T7, TEF
  Selectable markers: Hygromycin
Growth in bacteria
  Bacterial resistance: Ampicillin, 100 μg/mL
  Growth temperature: 37°C
  Growth strain: Top10
  Copy number: Unknown
Gene/Insert
  Sequencing primers: 5′ T7 promoter; 3′ T7 terminator
Resource information
  A portion of this plasmid was derived from a plasmid made by: We received pAED4 from another lab, but did not sign an MTA. We received the DHFR gene from Virginia Cornish.
Terms and licenses: Academic/Nonprofit Terms; Industry Terms: Not Available to Industry
How to cite: pAAH2 was a gift from Melissa Moore (Addgene plasmid # 41826 ; http://n2t.net/addgene:41826 ; RRID:Addgene_41826)
