[The description below was written by a language model from this plasmid's Addgene catalogue record and pLannotate feature annotations shown in this document.]
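Description:
pAAH2 is a PCR-template plasmid built on the pAED4 bacterial T7 expression backbone, used to add an E. coli dihydrofolate reductase (DHFR) tag to yeast proteins at their chromosomal loci. In E. coli it is maintained through a high-copy ColE1/pUC-type origin and selected with ampicillin via the β-lactamase gene and its native promoter. An f1 origin is also present. The annotated 5,409-nt sequence contains no yeast replication origin, consistent with a plasmid that serves as a template rather than being maintained in yeast. Short annotated fragments of TcR, lacI, rop, bom and a T7 gene 10-derived sequence appear to be non-functional remnants of the backbone.

The payload lies between the T7 promoter and T7 terminator. A T7 gene 10 ribosome binding site precedes the ecDHFR (folA) coding sequence, so the tag protein can in principle be expressed in bacteria that supply T7 RNA polymerase. Downstream, after a fragment of a pUC-type multiple cloning site, sits the hphMX6 hygromycin resistance cassette taken from pAG32, which is driven by a TEF promoter and ends with the Ashbya gossypii TEF terminator. According to the record, pAAH2 was derived from pAAH1 by site-directed mutagenesis that introduced a stop codon ahead of a His tag, so the encoded DHFR lacks that tag.

In use, the DHFR-hphMX6 module is amplified with primers carrying homology to a target locus. The product integrates by homologous recombination to fuse DHFR to the protein of interest, and integrants are selected on hygromycin. The associated publication concerns single-molecule analysis of spliceosome assembly. The catalogue lists the plasmid as an empty backbone.
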