Features (pLannotate 1.2.2; 16 found; start..end, strand, type, name):
     23..41      +  promoter       T7 promoter: promoter for bacteriophage T7 RNA polymerase
     73..95      +  RBS            RBS: efficient ribosome binding site from bacteriophage T7 gene 10 (Olins and Rangwala, 1989)
    103..582     +  CDS            ecDHFR: E. coli dihydrofolate reductase; folA
    613..654     -  misc_feature   MCS (fragment): pUC18/19 multiple cloning site
    715..2290    +  gene           hphMX6: yeast selectable marker conferring hygromycin resistance
   2093..2290    +  terminator     TEF terminator: Ashbya gossypii TEF terminator
   2363..2412    +  CDS            SET1 (fragment): solubility-enhancement tag derived from T7 phage gene 10B
   2420..2467    +  terminator     T7 terminator: transcription terminator for bacteriophage T7 RNA polymerase
   2500..2645    -  CDS            TcR (fragment): tetracycline efflux protein; tet; confers resistance to tetracycline
   2653..2706    -  CDS            lacI (fragment): lac repressor; lacI; The lac repressor binds to the lac operator to inhibit transcription in E. coli. This inhibition can be relieved by adding lactose or isopropyl-β-D-thiogalactopyranoside (IPTG).
   2889..3477    -  rep_origin     ori: high-copy-number ColE1/pMB1/pBR322/pUC origin of replication
   3648..4508    -  CDS            AmpR: β-lactamase; bla; confers resistance to ampicillin, carbenicillin, and related antibiotics
   4509..4613    -  promoter       AmpR promoter: bla
   4708..4743    +  CDS            rop (fragment): Rop protein, which maintains plasmids at low copy number; rop
   4845..4889    +  misc_feature   bom (fragment): basis of mobility region from pBR322
   4954..5409    -  rep_origin     f1 ori (sequence partly withheld): f1 bacteriophage origin of replication; arrow indicates direction of (+) strand synthesis
>Addgene plasmid #41826 | pAAH2 | depositor full sequence | sequence record 69077 | pAAH2 sequence 5409 bps
GGGGATCTCGATCCCGCGAAATTAATACGACTCACTATAGGGAGACCACAACGGTTTCCCTCTAGAAATA
ATTTTGTTTAACTTTAAGAAGGAGATATACATATGATCAGTCTGATTGCGGCGTTAGCGGTAGATCGCGT
TATCGGCATGGAAAACGCCATGCCGTGGAACCTGCCTGCCGATCTCGCCTGGTTTAAACGCAACACCTTA
AATAAACCCGTGATTATGGGCCGCCATACCTGGGAATCAATCGGTCGTCCGTTGCCAGGACGCAAAAATA
TTATCCTCAGCAGTCAACCGGGTACGGACGATCGCGTAACGTGGGTGAAGTCGGTGGATGAAGCCATCGC
GGCGTGTGGTGACGTACCAGAAATCATGGTGATTGGCGGCGGTCGCGTTTATGAACAGTTCTTGCCAAAA
GCGCAAAAACTGTATCTGACGCATATCGACGCAGAAGTGGAAGGCGACACCCATTTCCCGGATTACGAGC
CGGATGACTGGGAATCGGTATTCAGCGAATTCCACGATGCTGATGCGCAGAACTCTCACAGCTATTGCTT
TGAGATTCTGGAGCGGCGGTAACATCATCATCATCATTAACTCGAGCAGCTGAAGCTTGCATGCCTGCAG
GTCGACTCTAGAGGATCCCCGGGTTAATTAAGGCGCGCCAGATCTGTTTAGCTTGCCTCGTCCCCGCCGG
GTCACCCGGCCAGCGACATGGAGGCCCAGAATACCCTCCTTGACAGTCTTGACGTGCGCAGCTCAGGGGC
ATGATGTGACTGTCGCCCGTACATTTAGCCCATACATCCCCATGTATAATCATTTGCATCCATACATTTT
GATGGCCGCACGGCGCGAAGCAAAAATTACGGCTCCTCGCTGCGGACCTGCGAGCAGGGAAACGCTCCCC
TCACAGACGCGTTGAATTGTCCCCACGCCGCGCCCCTGTAGAGAAATATAAAAGGTTAGGATTTGCCACT
GAGGTTCTTCTTTCATATACTTCCTTTTAAAATCTTGCTAGGATACAGTTCTCACATCACATCCGAACAT
AAACAACCATGGGTAAAAAGCCTGAACTCACCGCGACGTCTGTCGAGAAGTTTCTGATCGAAAAGTTCGA
CAGCGTCTCCGACCTGATGCAGCTCTCGGAGGGCGAAGAATCTCGTGCTTTCAGCTTCGATGTAGGAGGG
CGTGGATATGTCCTGCGGGTAAATAGCTGCGCCGATGGTTTCTACAAAGATCGTTATGTTTATCGGCACT
TTGCATCGGCCGCGCTCCCGATTCCGGAAGTGCTTGACATTGGGGAATTCAGCGAGAGCCTGACCTATTG
CATCTCCCGCCGTGCACAGGGTGTCACGTTGCAAGACCTGCCTGAAACCGAACTGCCCGCTGTTCTGCAG
CCGGTCGCGGAGGCCATGGATGCGATCGCTGCGGCCGATCTTAGCCAGACGAGCGGGTTCGGCCCATTCG
GACCGCAAGGAATCGGTCAATACACTACATGGCGTGATTTCATATGCGCGATTGCTGATCCCCATGTGTA
TCACTGGCAAACTGTGATGGACGACACCGTCAGTGCGTCCGTCGCGCAGGCTCTCGATGAGCTGATGCTT
TGGGCCGAGGACTGCCCCGAAGTCCGGCACCTCGTGCACGCGGATTTCGGCTCCAACAATGTCCTGACGG
ACAATGGCCGCATAACAGCGGTCATTGACTGGAGCGAGGCGATGTTCGGGGATTCCCAATACGAGGTCGC
CAACATCTTCTTCTGGAGGCCGTGGTTGGCTTGTATGGAGCAGCAGACGCGCTACTTCGAGCGGAGGCAT
CCGGAGCTTGCAGGATCGCCGCGGCTCCGGGCGTATATGCTCCGCATTGGTCTTGACCAACTCTATCAGA
GCTTGGTTGACGGCAATTTCGATGATGCAGCTTGGGCGCAGGGTCGATGCGACGCAATCGTCCGATCCGG
AGCCGGGACTGTCGGGCGTACACAAATCGCCCGCAGAAGCGCGGCCGTCTGGACCGATGGCTGTGTAGAA
GTACTCGCCGATAGTGGAAACCGACGCCCCAGCACTCGTCCGAGGGCAAAGGAATAATCAGTACTGACAA
TAAAAAGATTCTTGTTTTCAAGAACTTGTCATTTGTATAGTTTTTTTATATTGTAGTTGTTCTATTTTAA
TCAAATGTTAGCGTGATTTATATTTTTTTTCGCCTCGACATCATCTGCCCAGATGCGAAGTTAAGTGCGC
AGAAAGTAATATCATGCGTCAATCGTATGTGAATGCTGGTCGCTATACTGCTGTCGATTCGATACTAACG
CCGCCATCCAGTGTCGAAAACGAGCTCGAATTCATCGATGATATCAGATCCGGCTGCTAACAAAGCCCGA
AAGGAAGCTGAGTTGGCTGCTGCCACCGCTGAGCAATAACTAGCATAACCCCTTGGGGCCTCTAAACGGG
TCTTGAGGGGTTTTTTGCTGAAAGGAGGAACTATATCCGGATCGGATATCACAGGACGGGTGTGGTCGCC
ATGATCGCGTAGTCGATAGTGGCTCCAAGTAGCGAAGCGAGCAGGACTGGGCGGCGGCCAAAGCGGTCGG
ACAGTGCTCCGAGAACGGGTGCGCATAGAAATTGCATCAACGCATATAGCGCTAGAGTCGACCTGCATTA
ATGAATCGGCCAACGCGCGGGGAGAGGCGGTTTGCGTATTGGGCGCTCTTCCGCTTCCTCGCTCACTGAC
TCGCTGCGCTCGGTCGTTCGGCTGCGGCGAGCGGTATCAGCTCACTCAAAGGCGGTAATACGGTTATCCA
CAGAATCAGGGGATAACGCAGGAAAGAACATGTGAGCAAAAGGCCAGCAAAAGGCCAGGAACCGTAAAAA
GGCCGCGTTGCTGGCGTTTTTCCATAGGCTCCGCCCCCCTGACGAGCATCACAAAAATCGACGCTCAAGT
CAGAGGTGGCGAAACCCGACAGGACTATAAAGATACCAGGCGTTTCCCCCTGGAAGCTCCCTCGTGCGCT
CTCCTGTTCCGACCCTGCCGCTTACCGGATACCTGTCCGCCTTTCTCCCTTCGGGAAGCGTGGCGCTTTC
TCAATGCTCACGCTGTAGGTATCTCAGTTCGGTGTAGGTCGTTCGCTCCAAGCTGGGCTGTGTGCACGAA
CCCCCCGTTCAGCCCGACCGCTGCGCCTTATCCGGTAACTATCGTCTTGAGTCCAACCCGGTAAGACACG
ACTTATCGCCACTGGCAGCAGCCACTGGTAACAGGATTAGCAGAGCGAGGTATGTAGGCGGTGCTACAGA
GTTCTTGAAGTGGTGGCCTAACTACGGCTACACTAGAAGGACAGTATTTGGTATCTGCGCTCTGCTGAAG
CCAGTTACCTTCGGAAAAAGAGTTGGTAGCTCTTGATCCGGCAAACAAACCACCGCTGGTAGCGGTGGTT
TTTTTGTTTGCAAGCAGCAGATTACGCGCAGAAAAAAAGGATCTCAAGAAGATCCTTTGATCTTTTCTAC
GGGGTCTGACGCTCAGTGGAACGAAAACTCACGTTAAGGGATTTTGGTCATGAGATTATCAAAAAGGATC
TTCACCTAGATCCTTTTAAATTAAAAATGAAGTTTTAAATCAATCTAAAGTATATATGAGTAAACTTGGT
CTGACAGTTACCAATGCTTAATCAGTGAGGCACCTATCTCAGCGATCTGTCTATTTCGTTCATCCATAGT
TGCCTGACTCCCCGTCGTGTAGATAACTACGATACGGGAGGGCTTACCATCTGGCCCCAGTGCTGCAATG
ATACCGCGAGACCCACGCTCACCGGCTCCAGATTTATCAGCAATAAACCAGCCAGCCGGAAGGGCCGAGC
GCAGAAGTGGTCCTGCAACTTTATCCGCCTCCATCCAGTCTATTAATTGTTGCCGGGAAGCTAGAGTAAG
TAGTTCGCCAGTTAATAGTTTGCGCAACGTTGTTGCCATTGCTACAGGCATCGTGGTGTCACGCTCGTCG
TTTGGTATGGCTTCATTCAGCTCCGGTTCCCAACGATCAAGGCGAGTTACATGATCCCCCATGTTGTGCA
AAAAAGCGGTTAGCTCCTTCGGTCCTCCGATCGTTGTCAGAAGTAAGTTGGCCGCAGTGTTATCACTCAT
GGTTATGGCAGCACTGCATAATTCTCTTACTGTCATGCCATCCGTAAGATGCTTTTCTGTGACTGGTGAG
TACTCAACCAAGTCATTCTGAGAATAGTGTATGCGGCGACCGAGTTGCTCTTGCCCGGCGTCAATACGGG
ATAATACCGCGCCACATAGCAGAACTTTAAAAGTGCTCATCATTGGAAAACGTTCTTCGGGGCGAAAACT
CTCAAGGATCTTACCGCTGTTGAGATCCAGTTCGATGTAACCCACTCGTGCACCCAACTGATCTTCAGCA
TCTTTTACTTTCACCAGCGTTTCTGGGTGAGCAAAAACAGGAAGGCAAAATGCCGCAAAAAAGGGAATAA
GGGCGACACGGAAATGTTGAATACTCATACTCTTCCTTTTTCAATATTATTGAAGCATTTATCAGGGTTA
TTGTCTCATGAGCGGATACATATTTGAATGTATTTAGAAAAATAAACAAATAGGGGTTCCGCGCACATTT
CCCCGAAAAGTGCCACCTGACGTCTAAGAAACCATTATTATCATGACATTAACCTATAAAAATAGGCGTA
TCACGAGGCCCTTTCGTCTCGCGCGTTTCGGTGATGACGGTGAAAACCTCTGACACATGCAGCTCCCGGA
GACGGTCACAGCTTGTCTGTAAGCGGATGCCGGGAGCAGACAAGCCCGTCAGGGCGCGTCAGCGGGTGTT
GGCGGGTGTCGGGGCTGGCTTAACTATGCGGCATCAGAGCAGATTGTACTGAGAGTGCAGTACCC
[37 nt withheld, positions 4896-4932]
A
[37 nt withheld, positions 4934-4970]
ATTTTGTTAAAATTCGCGTTAAATTTTTGTTAAATCAGCTCATTTTTTAACCAATAGGCCGAAATCGGCA
AAATCCCTTATAAATCAAAAGAATAGACCGAGATAGGGT
[37 nt withheld, positions 5080-5116]
AAAGAACGTGGACTCCAACGTCAAAGG
[49 nt withheld, positions 5144-5192]
T
[91 nt withheld, positions 5194-5284]
G
[124 nt withheld, positions 5286-5409]
