>Addgene plasmid #41826 | pAAH2 | addgene partial sequence | sequence record 72699 | T7 5'-TAATACGACTCACTATAGGG-3'
AATAATTTTGTTTAACTTTAAGAAGGAGATATACATATGATCAGTCTGATTGCGGCGTTAGCGGTAGATC
GCGTTATCGGCATGGAAAACGCCATGCCGTGGAACCTGCCTGCCGATCTCGCCTGGTTTAAACGCAACAC
CTTAAATAAACCCGTGATTATGGGCCGCCATACCTGGGAATCAATCGGTCGTCCGTTGCCAGGACGCAAA
AATATTATCCTCAGCAGTCAACCGGGTACGGACGATCGCGTAACGTGGGTGAAGTCGGTGGATGAAGCCA
TCGCGGCGTGTGGTGACGTACCAGAAATCATGGTGATTGGCGGCGGTCGCGTTTATGAACAGTTCTTGCC
AAAAGCGCAAAAACTGTATCTGACGCATATCGACGCAGAAGTGGAAGGCGACACCCATTTCCCGGATTAC
GAGCCGGATGACTGGGAATCGGTATTCAGCGAATTCCACGATGCTGATGCGCAGAACTCTCACAGCTATT
GCTTTGAGATTCTGGAGCGGCGGTAACATCATCATCATCATTAACTCGAGCAGCTGAAGCTTGCATGCCT
GCAGGTCGACTCTAGAGGATCCCCGGGTTAATTAAGGCGCGCCAGATCTGTTTAGCTTGCCTCGTCCCCG
CCGGGTCACCCGGCCAGCGACATGGAGGCCCAGAATACCCTCCTTGACAGTCTTGACGTGCGCAGCTCAG
GGGCATGATGTGACTGTCGCCCGTACATTTAGCCCATACATCCCCATGTATAATCATTTGCATCCATACA
TTTTGATGGCCGCACGGCGCGAAGCAAAAATTACGGCTCCTCGCTGCGGACCTGCGAGCAGGGAAACGCT
CCCCTCACAGA
