>Addgene plasmid #41826 | pAAH2 | addgene partial sequence | sequence record 72700 | T7 Terminal
TTGTTAGCAGCCGGATCTGATATCATCGATGAATTCGAGCTCGTTTTCGACACTGGATGGCGGCGTTAGT
ATCGAATCGACAGCAGTATAGCGACCAGCATTCACATACGATTGACGCATGATATTACTTTCTGCGCACT
TAACTTCGCATCTGGGCAGATGATGTCGAGGCGAAAAAAAATATAAATCACGCTAACATTTGATTAAAAT
AGAACAACTACAATATAAAAAAACTATACAAATGACAAGTTCTTGAAAACAAGAATCTTTTTATTGTCAG
TACTGATTATTCCTTTGCCCTCGGACGAGTGCTGGGGCGTCGGTTTCCACTATCGGCGAGTACTTCTACA
CAGCCATCGGTCCAGACGGCCGCGCTTCTGCGGGCGATTTGTGTACGCCCGACAGTCCCGGCTCCGGATC
GGACGATTGCGTCGCATCGACCCTGCGCCCAAGCTGCATCATCGAAATTGCCGTCAACCAAGCTCTGATA
GAGTTGGTCAAGACCAATGCGGAGCATATACGCCCGGAGCCGCGGCGATCCTGCAAGCTCCGGATGCCTC
CGCTCGAAGTAGCGCGTCTGCTGCTCCATACAAGCCAACCACGGCCTCCAGAAGAAGATGTTGGCGACCT
CGTATTGGGAATCCCCGAACATCGCCTCGCTCCAGTCAATGACCGCTGTTATGCGGCCATTGTCCGTCAG
GACATTGTTGGAGCCGAAATCCGCGTGCACGAGGTGCCGGACTTCGGGGCAGTCCTCGGCCCAAAGCATC
AGCTCATCGAGAGCCTGCGCGACGGACGCACTGACGGTGTCGTCCATCACAGTTTGCCAGTGATACACAT
GGGGATCAGCAATCGCGCATATGAAATCACGCCATGTAGTGTATTGACCGATTCCTTGCGGTCCGAATGG
GCCGAACCCGCTCGTCTGGCTAAGATCGGCCGCAGCGATCGCATCCATGGCCTCCGCGACCGGCTGCAGA
ACAGCGGGCAGTTCGGTTTCAGGCAGGTCTTGCAACGTGACACCCTGTGCACGGCGG
